Addgene plasmid #216492: pcDNA3.1-HaloAKAR2.1-CLC
Purpose: Expression of chemigenetic PKA biosensor (medium basal brightness, high dynamic range) targeted to clathrin coated pits
Depositing lab: Jin Zhang. Publication: Far-red chemigenetic kinase biosensors enable multiplexed and super-resolved imaging of signaling networks. Frei MS, Sanchez SA, He X, Liu L, Schneider F, Wang Z, Hakozaki H, Li Y, Lyons AC, Rohm TV, Olefsky JM, Shi L, Schoneberg J, Fraser SE, Mehta S, Wang Y, Zhang J. Nat Biotechnol. 2025 Apr 21. doi: 10.1038/s41587-025-02642-8. PubMed 40258957.
Backbone
  Vector backbone: pcDNA3.1
  Vector type: Mammalian Expression
Growth in bacteria
  Bacterial resistance: Ampicillin, 100 μg/mL
  Growth temperature: 37°C
  Growth strain: DH5alpha
  Copy number: High Copy
Gene/Insert
  Gene/Insert name: HaloAKAR2.1-CLC
  Species: Synthetic
  Promoter: CMV
  Cloning method: Gibson Cloning
  Sequencing primers: 5′ CMV forward; 3′ BGH reverse
Terms and licenses: Academic/Nonprofit Terms; Industry Terms: Not Available to Industry
How to cite: pcDNA3.1-HaloAKAR2.1-CLC was a gift from Jin Zhang (Addgene plasmid # 216492 ; http://n2t.net/addgene:216492 ; RRID:Addgene_216492)
