[The description below was written by a language model from this plasmid's Addgene catalogue record and pLannotate feature annotations shown in this document.]
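Description:
pcDNA3.1-HaloAKAR2.1-CLC is a 7.5 kb mammalian expression plasmid built on the pcDNA3.1 backbone. It is propagated in E. coli through a high-copy ColE1/pUC-type origin and selected with ampicillin via the β-lactamase gene. The backbone also carries an f1 phage origin and an SV40 early promoter driving a neomycin/kanamycin phosphotransferase gene with an SV40 polyadenylation signal, which can in principle be used for G418 selection of stably transfected mammalian cells. Several short annotated fragments (bom, HIV-1 LTR, ble, lacI and lac promoter/operator pieces) appear to be backbone remnants or partial sequence matches rather than functional parts of the design.

The payload is a synthetic open reading frame expressed from the CMV immediate-early enhancer/promoter and terminated by the bGH polyadenylation signal, with a T7 promoter just upstream of the coding region. It encodes HaloAKAR2.1, a chemigenetic protein kinase A activity reporter. The annotation shows HaloTag as two separate fragments followed by a segment matching yeast Rad53. This arrangement is consistent with a rearranged or split HaloTag coupled to a Rad53-derived phosphoamino-acid-binding module, although the record does not spell out the sensor architecture or annotate the PKA substrate sequence. Signal depends on labelling HaloTag with a chloroalkane-linked fluorophore ligand. A short linker derived from a multiple cloning site joins the sensor to human clathrin light chain B (CLTB), which directs the fusion to clathrin-coated pits. The record describes this variant as having medium basal brightness and a high dynamic range. It is intended for imaging local PKA activity at clathrin-coated structures in living cells, including far-red, multiplexed and super-resolution applications.
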