Features (pLannotate 1.2.2; 24 found; start..end, strand, type, name):
     28..80      -  misc_feature   bom (fragment): basis of mobility region from pBR322
    235..614     +  enhancer       CMV enhancer: human cytomegalovirus immediate early enhancer
    615..818     +  promoter       CMV promoter: human cytomegalovirus (CMV) immediate early promoter
    814..847     +  LTR            5' LTR (truncated) (fragment): truncated 5' long terminal repeat (LTR) from HIV-1
    863..881     +  promoter       T7 promoter: promoter for bacteriophage T7 RNA polymerase
    998..1450    +  CDS            HaloTag® (fragment): modified bacterial dehalogenase that forms covalent bonds with chloroalkane derivatives
   1508..1930    +  CDS            HaloTag® (fragment): modified bacterial dehalogenase that forms covalent bonds with chloroalkane derivatives
   1934..2368    +  CDS            RAD53 (fragment): RAD53_YEAST - Also known as MEC2, SAD1, SPK1. Experimental evidence at protein level: Swiss-Prot protein existence level 1. Controls S-phase checkpoint as well as G1 and G2 DNA damage checkpoints. Phosphorylates proteins on serine, threonine, and tyrosine. Prevents entry into anaphase and mitotic exit after DNA damage via regulation of the Polo kinase CDC5. Seems to be involved in the phosphorylation of RPH1. From Saccharomyces cerevisiae (strain ATCC 204508 / S288c) (Baker's yeast).
   2369..2407    +  misc_feature   MCS (fragment): multiple cloning site
   2408..3040    +  CDS            CLTB (fragment): CLCB_HUMAN - Experimental evidence at protein level: Swiss-Prot protein existence level 1. Clathrin is the major protein of the polyhedral coat of coated pits and vesicles. From Homo sapiens (Human).
   3120..3344    +  polyA_signal   bGH poly(A) signal: bovine growth hormone polyadenylation signal
   3348..3369    +  promoter       SV40 promoter (fragment): SV40 enhancer and early promoter
   3390..3818    +  rep_origin     f1 ori (sequence partly withheld): f1 bacteriophage origin of replication; arrow indicates direction of (+) strand synthesis
   3832..4161    +  promoter       SV40 promoter: SV40 enhancer and early promoter
   4228..5019    +  CDS            neo: KKA2_KLEPN - Also known as kan, nptII. Experimental evidence at protein level: Swiss-Prot protein existence level 1. Resistance to kanamycin, neomycin, paromomycin, ribostamycin, butirosin and gentamicin B. From Klebsiella pneumoniae.
   5043..5201    +  CDS            ble (fragment): BLE_KLEPN - Experimental evidence at protein level: Swiss-Prot protein existence level 1. Binding protein with a strong affinity to the bleomycin family of antibiotics. Binds to CL990; an antimitotic-antibiotic compound. From Klebsiella pneumoniae.
   5196..5317    +  polyA_signal   SV40 poly(A) signal: SV40 polyadenylation signal
   5390..5406    -  protein_bind   lac operator: The lac repressor binds to the lac operator to inhibit transcription in E. coli. This inhibition can be relieved by adding lactose or isopropyl-β-D-thiogalactopyranoside (IPTG). lac repressor encoded by lacI
   5414..5444    -  promoter       lac promoter: promoter for the E. coli lac operon
   5459..5480    -  protein_bind   CAP binding site: CAP binding activates transcription in the presence of cAMP. E. coli catabolite activator protein
   5493..5585    -  CDS            lacI (fragment): lac repressor; lacI; The lac repressor binds to the lac operator to inhibit transcription in E. coli. This inhibition can be relieved by adding lactose or isopropyl-β-D-thiogalactopyranoside (IPTG).
   5768..6356    -  rep_origin     ori: high-copy-number ColE1/pMB1/pBR322/pUC origin of replication
   6527..7387    -  CDS            AmpR: β-lactamase; bla; confers resistance to ampicillin, carbenicillin, and related antibiotics
   7388..7492    -  promoter       AmpR promoter: bla
>Addgene plasmid #216492 | pcDNA3.1-HaloAKAR2.1-CLC | addgene full sequence | sequence record 431034 | Addgene NGS Result
GACGGATCGGGAGATCTCCCGATCCCCTATGGTGCACTCTCAGTACAATCTGCTCTGATGCCGCATAGTT
AAGCCAGTATCTGCTCCCTGCTTGTGTGTTGGAGGTCGCTGAGTAGTGCGCGAGCAAAATTTAAGCTACA
ACAAGGCAAGGCTTGACCGACAATTGCATGAAGAATCTGCTTAGGGTTAGGCGTTTTGCGCTGCTTCGCG
ATGTACGGGCCAGATATACGCGTTGACATTGATTATTGACTAGTTATTAATAGTAATCAATTACGGGGTC
ATTAGTTCATAGCCCATATATGGAGTTCCGCGTTACATAACTTACGGTAAATGGCCCGCCTGGCTGACCG
CCCAACGACCCCCGCCCATTGACGTCAATAATGACGTATGTTCCCATAGTAACGCCAATAGGGACTTTCC
ATTGACGTCAATGGGTGGAGTATTTACGGTAAACTGCCCACTTGGCAGTACATCAAGTGTATCATATGCC
AAGTACGCCCCCTATTGACGTCAATGACGGTAAATGGCCCGCCTGGCATTATGCCCAGTACATGACCTTA
TGGGACTTTCCTACTTGGCAGTACATCTACGTATTAGTCATCGCTATTACCATGGTGATGCGGTTTTGGC
AGTACATCAATGGGCGTGGATAGCGGTTTGACTCACGGGGATTTCCAAGTCTCCACCCCATTGACGTCAA
TGGGAGTTTGTTTTGGCACCAAAATCAACGGGACTTTCCAAAATGTCGTAACAACTCCGCCCCATTGACG
CAAATGGGCGGTAGGCGTGTACGGTGGGAGGTCTATATAAGCAGAGCTCTCTGGCTAACTAGAGAACCCA
CTGCTTACTGGCTTATCGAAATTAATACGACTCACTATAGGGAGACCCAAGCTGGCTAGCGTTTAAACTT
AAGCTTGCGGCCGCCACCGGATCCATGCTGCGTCGCGCCACCCTGGTGGACGGCGGCACCGGCGGCAGCG
AGCTCAGCATGCGGCGGGAGACCTTCCAGGCCTTCCGCACCACCGACGTCGGCCGCAAGCTGATCATCGA
TCAGAACGTTTTTATCGAGGGTACGCTGCCGATGGGTGTCGTCCGCCCGCTGACTGAAGTCGAGATGGAC
CATTACCGCGAGCCGTTCCTGAATCCTGTTGACCGCGAGCCACTGTGGCGCTTCCCAAACGAGCTGCCAA
TCGCCGGTGAGCCAGCGAACATCGTCGCGCTGGTCGAAGAATACATGGACTGGCTGCACCAGTCCCCTGT
CCCGAAGCTGCTGTTCTGGGGCACCCCAGGCGTTCTGATCCCACCGGCCGAAGCCGCTCGCCTGGCCAAA
AGCCTGCCTAACTGCAAGGCTGTGGACATCGGCCCGGGTCTGAATCTGCTGCAAGAAGACAACCCGGACC
TGATCGGCAGCGAGATCGCGCGCTGGCTGTCGACGCTCGAGATTTCCGGCGAGCCAACCACTGGAGGCAG
CGGAGGCACAGGAGGCAGCGGAGGCACAGGAGGCAGCATGGCAGAAATCGGTACTGGCTTTCCATTCGAC
CCCCATTATGTGGAAGTCCTGGGCGAGCGCATGCACTACGTCGATGTTGGTCCGCGCGATGGCACCCCTG
TGCTGTTCCTGCACGGTAACCCGACCTCCTCCTACGTGTGGCGCAACATCATCCCGCATGTTGCACCGAC
CCATCGCTGCATTGCTCCAGACCTGATCGGTATGGGCAAATCCGACAAACCAGACCTGGGTTATTTCTTC
GACGACCACGTCCGCTTCATGGATGCCTTCATCGAAGCCCTGGGTCTGGAAGAGGTCGTCCTGGTCATTC
ACGACTGGGGCTCCGCTCTGGGTTTCCACTGGGCCAAGCGCAATCCAGAGCGCGTCAAAGGTATTGCATT
TATGGAGTTCATCCGCCCTATCCCGACCTGGGACGAATGGACCATCAGCAAGTTTTCTCAAGAACAGATC
GGCGAAAACATTGTGTGCAGGGTCATTTGTACCACGGGTCAAATTCCCATCCGAGATTTGTCAGCTGATA
TTTCACAAGTGCTTAAGGAAAAACGATCCATAAAGAAAGTTTGGACATTTGGTAGAAACCCAGCCTGTGA
CTATCATTTAGGAAACATTTCAAGACTGTCAAATAAGCATTTCCAAATACTACTAGGAGAAGACGGTAAC
CTTTTATTGAATGACATTTCCACTAATGGGACCTGGTTAAATGGGCAAAAAGTCGAGAAGAACAGCAATC
AGTTACTGTCTCAAGGTGATGAAATAACCGTTGGTGTAGGCGTGGAATCAGATATTTTATCTCTGGTCAT
TTTCATAAACGACAAATTTAAGCAGTGCCTCGAGCAGAACAAAGTTGATCGCGTCCGGCTCAGATCTCGA
GCTCAAGCTTCGAATTCTGCAGTCGACATGGCTGATGACTTTGGCTTCTTCTCGTCGTCGGAGAGTGGTG
CCCCGGAGGCGGCGGAGGAGGACCCGGCGGCCGCCTTCCTGGCCCAGCAGGAGAGCGAGATTGCAGGCAT
AGAGAACGACGAGGGCTTCGGGGCACCTGCCGGCAGCCATGCGGCCCCCGCACAGCCGGGCCCCACGAGT
GGGGCTGGTTCTGAGGACATGGGGACCACAGTCAATGGAGATGTGTTTCAGGAGGCCAACGGTCCTGCTG
ATGGCTACGCAGCCATTGCCCAGGCTGACAGGCTGACCCAGGAGCCTGAGAGCATCCGCAAGTGGCGAGA
GGAGCAGAGGAAACGGCTGCAAGAGCTGGATGCTGCATCTAAGGTCACGGAACAGGAATGGCGGGAGAAG
GCCAAGAAGGACCTGGAGGAGTGGAACCAGCGCCAGAGTGAACAAGTAGAGAAGAACAAGATCAACAACC
GGGCATCCGAGGAGGCTTTCGTGAAGGAATCCAAGGAGGAGACCCCAGGCACAGAGTGGGAGAAGGTGGC
CCAGCTATGTGACTTCAACCCCAAGAGCAGCAAGCAGTGCAAAGATGTGTCCCGCCTGCGCTCGGTGCTC
ATGTCCCTGAAGCAGACGCCACTGTCCCGCTAAGAATTCTGCAGATATCCAGCACAGTGGCGGCCGCTCG
AGTCTAGAGGGCCCGTTTAAACCCGCTGATCAGCCTCGACTGTGCCTTCTAGTTGCCAGCCATCTGTTGT
TTGCCCCTCCCCCGTGCCTTCCTTGACCCTGGAAGGTGCCACTCCCACTGTCCTTTCCTAATAAAATGAG
GAAATTGCATCGCATTGTCTGAGTAGGTGTCATTCTATTCTGGGGGGTGGGGTGGGGCAGGACAGCAAGG
GGGAGGATTGGGAAGACAATAGCAGGCATGCTGGGGATGCGGTGGGCTCTATGGCTTCTGAGGCGGAAAG
AACCAGCTGGGGCTCTAGGGGGTATCCCC
[124 nt withheld, positions 3390-3513]
C
[91 nt withheld, positions 3515-3605]
A
[49 nt withheld, positions 3607-3655]
CCTTTGACGTTGGAGTCCACGTTCTTT
[37 nt withheld, positions 3683-3719]
ACCCTATCTCGGTCTATTCTTTTGATTTATAAGGGATTTTGCCGATTTCGGCCTATTGGTTAAAAAATGA
GCTGATTTAACAAAAATTTAACGCGAATTAATTCTGTGGAATGTGTGTCAGTTAGGGTGTGGAAAGTCCC
CAGGCTCCCCAGCAGGCAGAAGTATGCAAAGCATGCATCTCAATTAGTCAGCAACCAGGTGTGGAAAGTC
CCCAGGCTCCCCAGCAGGCAGAAGTATGCAAAGCATGCATCTCAATTAGTCAGCAACCATAGTCCCGCCC
CTAACTCCGCCCATCCCGCCCCTAACTCCGCCCAGTTCCGCCCATTCTCCGCCCCATGGCTGACTAATTT
TTTTTATTTATGCAGAGGCCGAGGCCGCCTCTGCCTCTGAGCTATTCCAGAAGTAGTGAGGAGGCTTTTT
TGGAGGCCTAGGCTTTTGCAAAAAGCTCCCGGGAGCTTGTATATCCATTTTCGGATCTGATCAAGAGACA
GGATGAGGATCGTTTCGCATGATTGAACAAGATGGATTGCACGCAGGTTCTCCGGCCGCTTGGGTGGAGA
GGCTATTCGGCTATGACTGGGCACAACAGACAATCGGCTGCTCTGATGCCGCCGTGTTCCGGCTGTCAGC
GCAGGGGCGCCCGGTTCTTTTTGTCAAGACCGACCTGTCCGGTGCCCTGAATGAACTGCAGGACGAGGCA
GCGCGGCTATCGTGGCTGGCCACGACGGGCGTTCCTTGCGCAGCTGTGCTCGACGTTGTCACTGAAGCGG
GAAGGGACTGGCTGCTATTGGGCGAAGTGCCGGGGCAGGATCTCCTGTCATCTCACCTTGCTCCTGCCGA
GAAAGTATCCATCATGGCTGATGCAATGCGGCGGCTGCATACGCTTGATCCGGCTACCTGCCCATTCGAC
CACCAAGCGAAACATCGCATCGAGCGAGCACGTACTCGGATGGAAGCCGGTCTTGTCGATCAGGATGATC
TGGACGAAGAGCATCAGGGGCTCGCGCCAGCCGAACTGTTCGCCAGGCTCAAGGCGCGCATGCCCGACGG
CGAGGATCTCGTCGTGACCCATGGCGATGCCTGCTTGCCGAATATCATGGTGGAAAATGGCCGCTTTTCT
GGATTCATCGACTGTGGCCGGCTGGGTGTGGCGGACCGCTATCAGGACATAGCGTTGGCTACCCGTGATA
TTGCTGAAGAGCTTGGCGGCGAATGGGCTGACCGCTTCCTCGTGCTTTACGGTATCGCCGCTCCCGATTC
GCAGCGCATCGCCTTCTATCGCCTTCTTGACGAGTTCTTCTGAGCGGGACTCTGGGGTTCGAAATGACCG
ACCAAGCGACGCCCAACCTGCCATCACGAGATTTCGATTCCACCGCCGCCTTCTATGAAAGGTTGGGCTT
CGGAATCGTTTTCCGGGACGCCGGCTGGATGATCCTCCAGCGCGGGGATCTCATGCTGGAGTTCTTCGCC
CACCCCAACTTGTTTATTGCAGCTTATAATGGTTACAAATAAAGCAATAGCATCACAAATTTCACAAATA
AAGCATTTTTTTCACTGCATTCTAGTTGTGGTTTGTCCAAACTCATCAATGTATCTTATCATGTCTGTAT
ACCGTCGACCTCTAGCTAGAGCTTGGCGTAATCATGGTCATAGCTGTTTCCTGTGTGAAATTGTTATCCG
CTCACAATTCCACACAACATACGAGCCGGAAGCATAAAGTGTAAAGCCTGGGGTGCCTAATGAGTGAGCT
AACTCACATTAATTGCGTTGCGCTCACTGCCCGCTTTCCAGTCGGGAAACCTGTCGTGCCAGCTGCATTA
ATGAATCGGCCAACGCGCGGGGAGAGGCGGTTTGCGTATTGGGCGCTCTTCCGCTTCCTCGCTCACTGAC
TCGCTGCGCTCGGTCGTTCGGCTGCGGCGAGCGGTATCAGCTCACTCAAAGGCGGTAATACGGTTATCCA
CAGAATCAGGGGATAACGCAGGAAAGAACATGTGAGCAAAAGGCCAGCAAAAGGCCAGGAACCGTAAAAA
GGCCGCGTTGCTGGCGTTTTTCCATAGGCTCCGCCCCCCTGACGAGCATCACAAAAATCGACGCTCAAGT
CAGAGGTGGCGAAACCCGACAGGACTATAAAGATACCAGGCGTTTCCCCCTGGAAGCTCCCTCGTGCGCT
CTCCTGTTCCGACCCTGCCGCTTACCGGATACCTGTCCGCCTTTCTCCCTTCGGGAAGCGTGGCGCTTTC
TCATAGCTCACGCTGTAGGTATCTCAGTTCGGTGTAGGTCGTTCGCTCCAAGCTGGGCTGTGTGCACGAA
CCCCCCGTTCAGCCCGACCGCTGCGCCTTATCCGGTAACTATCGTCTTGAGTCCAACCCGGTAAGACACG
ACTTATCGCCACTGGCAGCAGCCACTGGTAACAGGATTAGCAGAGCGAGGTATGTAGGCGGTGCTACAGA
GTTCTTGAAGTGGTGGCCTAACTACGGCTACACTAGAAGAACAGTATTTGGTATCTGCGCTCTGCTGAAG
CCAGTTACCTTCGGAAAAAGAGTTGGTAGCTCTTGATCCGGCAAACAAACCACCGCTGGTAGCGGTGGTT
TTTTTGTTTGCAAGCAGCAGATTACGCGCAGAAAAAAAGGATCTCAAGAAGATCCTTTGATCTTTTCTAC
GGGGTCTGACGCTCAGTGGAACGAAAACTCACGTTAAGGGATTTTGGTCATGAGATTATCAAAAAGGATC
TTCACCTAGATCCTTTTAAATTAAAAATGAAGTTTTAAATCAATCTAAAGTATATATGAGTAAACTTGGT
CTGACAGTTACCAATGCTTAATCAGTGAGGCACCTATCTCAGCGATCTGTCTATTTCGTTCATCCATAGT
TGCCTGACTCCCCGTCGTGTAGATAACTACGATACGGGAGGGCTTACCATCTGGCCCCAGTGCTGCAATG
ATACCGCGAGACCCACGCTCACCGGCTCCAGATTTATCAGCAATAAACCAGCCAGCCGGAAGGGCCGAGC
GCAGAAGTGGTCCTGCAACTTTATCCGCCTCCATCCAGTCTATTAATTGTTGCCGGGAAGCTAGAGTAAG
TAGTTCGCCAGTTAATAGTTTGCGCAACGTTGTTGCCATTGCTACAGGCATCGTGGTGTCACGCTCGTCG
TTTGGTATGGCTTCATTCAGCTCCGGTTCCCAACGATCAAGGCGAGTTACATGATCCCCCATGTTGTGCA
AAAAAGCGGTTAGCTCCTTCGGTCCTCCGATCGTTGTCAGAAGTAAGTTGGCCGCAGTGTTATCACTCAT
GGTTATGGCAGCACTGCATAATTCTCTTACTGTCATGCCATCCGTAAGATGCTTTTCTGTGACTGGTGAG
TACTCAACCAAGTCATTCTGAGAATAGTGTATGCGGCGACCGAGTTGCTCTTGCCCGGCGTCAATACGGG
ATAATACCGCGCCACATAGCAGAACTTTAAAAGTGCTCATCATTGGAAAACGTTCTTCGGGGCGAAAACT
CTCAAGGATCTTACCGCTGTTGAGATCCAGTTCGATGTAACCCACTCGTGCACCCAACTGATCTTCAGCA
TCTTTTACTTTCACCAGCGTTTCTGGGTGAGCAAAAACAGGAAGGCAAAATGCCGCAAAAAAGGGAATAA
GGGCGACACGGAAATGTTGAATACTCATACTCTTCCTTTTTCAATATTATTGAAGCATTTATCAGGGTTA
TTGTCTCATGAGCGGATACATATTTGAATGTATTTAGAAAAATAAACAAATAGGGGTTCCGCGCACATTT
CCCCGAAAAGTGCCACCTGACGTC
